Addgene plasmid #104868: CH42: Para_lac_bD
Purpose: CH42: Para_lac_bD
Depositing lab: Matthew Bennett. Depositing organization: Rice University. Publication: Tuning the dynamic range of bacterial promoters regulated by ligand-inducible transcription factors. Chen Y, Ho JML, Shis DL, Gupta C, Long J, Wagner DS, Ott W, Josic K, Bennett MR. Nat Commun. 2018 Jan 4;9(1):64. doi: 10.1038/s41467-017-02473-5. PubMed 29302024.
Backbone
  Vector backbone: pmb1, +ROP
  Backbone size w/o insert (bp): 3886
  Total vector size (bp): 3971
  Vector type: Bacterial Expression
Growth in bacteria
  Bacterial resistance: Kanamycin, 50 μg/mL
  Growth temperature: 37°C
  Growth strain: DH5alpha
  Copy number: High Copy
Gene/Insert
  Gene/Insert name: Hybrid Promoter : Para_lac_bD
  Promoter: Hybrid Promoter : Para_lac_bD
  Cloning method: Gateway Cloning
  Sequencing primers: 5′ CATTTCTGAAGAGGACTTGTTGCG; 3′ CTTCACCCTCGCCACGCACG
Terms and licenses: Academic/Nonprofit Terms; Industry Terms: Not Available to Industry
How to cite: CH42: Para_lac_bD was a gift from Matthew Bennett (Addgene plasmid # 104868 ; http://n2t.net/addgene:104868 ; RRID:Addgene_104868)
