[The description below was written by a language model from this plasmid's Addgene catalogue record and pLannotate feature annotations shown in this document.]
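Description:
CH42: Para_lac_bD is a small bacterial expression plasmid built as a reporter for a synthetic hybrid promoter that combines elements of the E. coli arabinose (araBAD) and lac regulatory systems. It replicates from a pMB1/ColE1-type origin and retains the rop gene and the bom (basis of mobility) region, along with a fragment of mbeC carried over from the ColE1/pBR322 lineage. The catalogue lists it as high copy, although Rop normally moderates the copy number of this origin family. Selection is by kanamycin through an aph(3')-Ia KanR cassette. The catalogue gives a total size of 3,971 bp, slightly larger than the 3,947 nt sequenced record from which the features were annotated.

The payload is the roughly 85 bp hybrid promoter Para_lac_bD, seen in the annotation as a fragment of the araBAD promoter followed immediately by a lac operator. It sits upstream of a superfolder GFP coding sequence that ends at a T7Te transcription terminator. In such an arrangement, transcription would be expected to depend on both arabinose-responsive activation via AraC and relief of LacI repression by IPTG, with GFP fluorescence as the output. No araC or lacI gene is annotated on the plasmid, so these regulators presumably come from the host strain or another plasmid. A second lac operator and a short Myc-tag-containing open reading frame lie upstream of the promoter; the record does not explain their role, and the "N-MYC2" hit probably just reflects the Myc epitope. The associated publication concerns tuning the dynamic range of ligand-inducible bacterial promoters, so this construct appears to be one variant in a promoter series, though the record does not define the "bD" designation.
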