Features (pLannotate 1.2.2; 13 found; start..end, strand, type, name):
     68..84      +  protein_bind   lac operator: The lac repressor binds to the lac operator to inhibit transcription in E. coli. This inhibition can be relieved by adding lactose or isopropyl-β-D-thiogalactopyranoside (IPTG). lac repressor encoded by lacI
    100..318     +  CDS            N-MYC2 (fragment): MYC2_MARMO - Protein inferred from homology: Swiss-Prot protein existence level 3. From Marmota monax (Woodchuck).
    286..315     +  CDS            Myc: Myc (human c-Myc proto-oncogene) epitope tag
    444..481     +  promoter       araBAD promoter (fragment): araBAD; promoter of the L-arabinose operon of E. coli; the araC regulatory gene is transcribed in the opposite direction (Guzman et al., 1995)
    488..504     +  protein_bind   lac operator: The lac repressor binds to the lac operator to inhibit transcription in E. coli. This inhibition can be relieved by adding lactose or isopropyl-β-D-thiogalactopyranoside (IPTG). lac repressor encoded by lacI
    601..1314    +  CDS            superfolder GFP: GFP variant that folds robustly even when fused to poorly folded proteins (Pédelacq et al., 2006)
   1466..1493    +  terminator     T7Te terminator: phage T7 early transcription terminator
   1576..1633    +  promoter       AmpR promoter (fragment): bla
   1642..2457    -  CDS            KanR: aminoglycoside phosphotransferase; aph(3')-Ia; confers resistance to kanamycin in bacteria or G418 (Geneticin®) in eukaryotes
   2579..3167    +  rep_origin     ori: high-copy-number ColE1/pMB1/pBR322/pUC origin of replication
   3353..3492    -  misc_feature   bom: basis of mobility region from pBR322
   3594..3785    -  CDS            rop: Rop protein, which maintains plasmids at low copy number; rop
   3826..3936    +  CDS            mbeC (fragment): MBEC_ECOLX - Experimental evidence at protein level: Swiss-Prot protein existence level 1. Required for efficient mobilization of ColE1 plasmid and is thus essential to promote the specific transfer of the plasmid during conjugation. Probably functions by inducing DNA bending, helping the MbeA relaxase to melt the DNA around the nic site and cleave the phosphodiester bond. Binds specifically double-stranded DNA (dsDNA) containing the ColE1 oriT but does not recognize the inverted repeat (IR). From Escherichia coli.
>Addgene plasmid #104868 | CH42: Para_lac_bD | addgene full sequence | sequence record 222620 | Addgene NGS Result
AGTGCGCTCGAGCTTCCCAACCTTACCAGAGGGCGCCCCAGCTGGCAATTCCGACGTCTGTGTGGAATTG
TGAGCGGATAACAATTTCACACAGGGCCCTCGGACACCGAGGAGAATGTCAAGAGGCGAACACACAACGT
CTTGGAGCGCCAGAGGAGGAACGAGCTAAAACGGAGCTTTTTTGCCCTGCGTGACCAGATCCCGGAGTTG
GAAAACAATGAAAAGGCCCCCAAGGTAGTTATCCTTAAAAAAGCCACAGCATACATCCTGTCCGTCCAAG
CAGAGGAGCAAAAGCTCATTTCTGAAGAGGACTTGTTGCGGAAACGACGAGAACAGTTGAAACACAAACT
TGAACAGCTACGGAACTCTTGTGCGTAAGGAAAAGTAAGGAAAACGATTCCTTCTAACAGAAATGTCCTG
AGCAATCACCTATGAACTGTCGACATAGCATTTTTATCCATAAGATTAGCGGATCCTACCTCTGACATTG
TGAGCGGATAACAAGATAATTTCTTCATGCATGCCACTTAAAAAGGAGATCAACAATGAAAGCAATTTTC
GTACTGAAACATCTTAATCATGCTAAGGAGAAATACTAGTATGCGTAAAGGCGAAGAGCTGTTCACTGGT
GTCGTCCCTATTCTGGTGGAACTGGATGGTGATGTCAACGGTCATAAGTTTTCCGTGCGTGGCGAGGGTG
AAGGTGACGCAACTAATGGTAAACTGACGCTGAAGTTCATCTGTACTACTGGTAAACTGCCGGTACCTTG
GCCGACTCTGGTAACGACGCTGACTTATGGTGTTCAGTGCTTTGCTCGTTATCCGGACCATATGAAGCAG
CATGACTTCTTCAAGTCCGCCATGCCGGAAGGCTATGTGCAGGAACGCACGATTTCCTTTAAGGATGACG
GCACGTACAAAACGCGTGCGGAAGTGAAATTTGAAGGCGATACCCTGGTAAACCGCATTGAGCTGAAAGG
CATTGACTTTAAAGAAGACGGCAATATCCTGGGCCATAAGCTGGAATACAATTTTAACAGCCACAATGTT
TACATCACCGCCGATAAACAAAAAAATGGCATTAAAGCGAATTTTAAAATTCGCCACAACGTGGAGGATG
GCAGCGTGCAGCTGGCTGATCACTACCAGCAAAACACTCCAATCGGTGATGGTCCTGTTCTGCTGCCAGA
CAATCACTATCTGAGCTACCAAAGCGTTCTGTCTAAAGATCCGAACGAGAAACGCGATCATATGGTTCTG
CTGGAGTTCGTAACCGCAGCGGGCATCACGCATGGTATGGATGAACTGTACAAATGATGAAGCTTCCCCT
ACGTGCTGCTGAAGTTGCCCGCAACAGAGAGTGGAACCAACCGGTGATACCACGATACTATGACTGAGAG
TCAACGCCATGAGCGGCCTCATTTCTTATTCTGAGTTACAACAGTCCGCACCGCTGTCTCACACTGGCTC
ACCTTCGGGTGGGCCTTTCTGCGTTTATATACTAGAGAGAGAATATAAAAAGCCAGATTATTAATCCGGC
TTTTTTATTATTTCCTAGCTAGCCGGGGAAATGTGCGCGGAACCCCTATTTGTTTATTTTTCTAAATACA
TTCAAATATGTATCCGCTCATGAATTAATTCTTAGAAAAACTCATCGAGCATCAAATGAAACTGCAATTT
ATTCATATCAGGATTATCAATACCATATTTTTGAAAAAGCCGTTTCTGTAATGAAGGAGAAAACTCACCG
AGGCAGTTCCATAGGATGGCAAGATCCTGGTATCGGTCTGCGATTCCGACTCGTCCAACATCAATACAAC
CTATTAATTTCCCCTCGTCAAAAATAAGGTTATCAAGTGAGAAATCACCATGAGTGACGACTGAATCCGG
TGAGAATGGCAAAAGTTTATGCATTTCTTTCCAGACTTGTTCAACAGGCCAGCCATTACGCTCGTCATCA
AAATCACTCGCATCAACCAAACCGTTATTCATTCGTGATTGCGCCTGAGCGAGACGAAATACGCGATCGC
TGTTAAAAGGACAATTACAAACAGGAATCGAATGCAACCGGCGCAGGAACACTGCCAGCGCATCAACAAT
ATTTTCACCTGAATCAGGATATTCTTCTAATACCTGGAATGCTGTTTTCCCGGGGATCGCAGTGGTGAGT
AACCATGCATCATCAGGAGTACGGATAAAATGCTTGATGGTCGGAAGAGGCATAAATTCCGTCAGCCAGT
TTAGTCTGACCATCTCATCTGTAACATCATTGGCAACGCTACCTTTGCCATGTTTCAGAAACAACTCTGG
CGCATCGGGCTTCCCATACAATCGATAGATTGTCGCACCTGATTGCCCGACATTATCGCGAGCCCATTTA
TACCCATATAAATCAGCATCCATGCTGGAATTTAATCGCGGCCTAGAGCAAGACGTTTCCCGTTGAATAT
GGCTCATAACACCCCTTGTATTACTGTTTATGTAAGCAGACAGTTTTATTGTTCATGACCAAAATCCCTT
AACGTGAGTTTTCGTTCCACTGAGCGTCAGACCCCGTAGAAAAGATCAAAGGATCTTCTTGAGATCCTTT
TTTTCTGCGCGTAATCTGCTGCTTGCAAACAAAAAAACCACCGCTACCAGCGGTGGTTTGTTTGCCGGAT
CAAGAGCTACCAACTCTTTTTCCGAAGGTAACTGGCTTCAGCAGAGCGCAGATACCAAATACTGTCCTTC
TAGTGTAGCCGTAGTTAGGCCACCACTTCAAGAACTCTGTAGCACCGCCTACATACCTCGCTCTGCTAAT
CCTGTTACCAGTGGCTGCTGCCAGTGGCGATAAGTCGTGTCTTACCGGGTTGGACTCAAGACGATAGTTA
CCGGATAAGGCGCAGCGGTCGGGCTGAACGGGGGGTTCGTGCACACAGCCCAGCTTGGAGCGAACGACCT
ACACCGAACTGAGATACCTACAGCGTGAGCTATGAGAAAGCGCCACGCTTCCCGAAGGGAGAAAGGCGGA
CAGGTATCCGGTAAGCGGCAGGGTCGGAACAGGAGAGCGCACGAGGGAGCTTCCAGGGGGAAACGCCTGG
TATCTTTATAGTCCTGTCGGGTTTCGCCACCTCTGACTTGAGCGTCGATTTTTGTGATGCTCGTCAGGGG
GGCGGAGCCTATGGAAAAACGCCAGCAACGCGGCCTTTTTACGGTTCCTGGCCTTTTGCTGGCCTTTTGC
TCACATGTTCTTTCCTGCGTTATCCCCTGATTCTGTGGATAACCGTATTACCGCCTTTGAGTGAGCTGAT
ACCGCTCGCCGCAGCCGAACGACCGAGCGCAGCGAGTCAGTGAGCGAGGAAGCGGAAGAGCGCCTGATGC
GGTATTTTCTCCTTACGCATCTGTGCGGTATTTCACACCGCAATGGTGCACTCTCAGTACAATCTGCTCT
GATGCCGCATAGTTAAGCCAGTATACACTCCGCTATCGCTACGTGACTGGGTCATGGCTGCGCCCCGACA
CCCGCCAACACCCGCTGACGCGCCCTGACGGGCTTGTCTGCTCCCGGCATCCGCTTACAGACAAGCTGTG
ACCGTCTCCGGGAGCTGCATGTGTCAGAGGTTTTCACCGTCATCACCGAAACGCGCGAGGCAGCTGCGGT
AAAGCTCATCAGCGTGGTCGTGAAGCGATTCACAGATGTCTGCCTGTTCATCCGCGTCCAGCTCGTTGAG
TTTCTCCAGAAGCGTTAATGTCTGGCTTCTGATAAAGCGGGCCATGTTAAGGGCGGTTTTTTCCTGTTTG
GTCACTGATGCCTCCGTGTAAGGGGGATTTCTGTTCATGGGGGTAATGATACCGATGAAACGAGAGAGGA
TGCTCACGATACGGGTTACTGATGATGAACATGCCCGGTTACTGGAACGTTGTGAGGGTAAACAACTGGC
GGTATGGATGCGGCGGGACCAGAGCTC
