>Addgene plasmid #104868 | CH42: Para_lac_bD | depositor partial sequence | sequence record 222903 | CH42: Para_lac_bD sequence 3950 bps
AGTGCGCTCGAGCTTCCCAACCTTACCAGAGGGCGCCCCAGCTGGCAATTCCGACGTCTGTGTGGAATTG
TGAGCGGATAACAATTTCACACAGGGCCCTCGGACACCGAGGAGAATGTCAAGAGGCGAACACACAACGT
CTTGGAGCGCCAGAGGAGGAACGAGCTAAAACGGAGCTTTTTTGCCCTGCGTGACCAGATCCCGGAGTTG
GAAAACAATGAAAAGGCCCCCAAGGTAGTTATCCTTAAAAAAGCCACAGCATACATCCTGTCCGTCCAAG
CAGAGGAGCAAAAGCTCATTTCTGAAGAGGACTTGTTGCGGAAACGACGAGAACAGTTGAAACACAAACT
TGAACAGCTACGGAACTCTTGTGCGTAAGGAAAAGTAAGGAAAACGATTCCTTCTAACAGAAATGTCCTG
AGCAATCACCTATGAACTGTCGACATAGCATTTTTATCCATAAGATTAGCGGATCCTACCTCTGACATTG
TGAGCGGATAACAAGATAATTTCTTCATGCATGCCACTTAAAAAGGAGATCAACAATGAAAGCAATTTTC
GTACTGAAACATCTTAATCATGCTAAGGAGAAATACTAGTATGCGTAAAGGCGAAGAGCTGTTCACTGGT
GTCGTCCCTATTCTGGTGGAACTGGATGGTGATGTCAACGGTCATAAGTTTTCCGTGCGTGGCGAGGGTG
AAGGTGACGCAACTAATGGTAAACTGACGCTGAAGTTCATCTGTACTACTGGTAAACTGCCGGTACCTTG
GCCGACTCTGGTAACGACGCTGACTTATGGTGTTCAGTGCTTTGCTCGTTATCCGGACCATATGAAGCAG
CATGACTTCTTCAAGTCCGCCATGCCGGAAGGCTATGTGCAGGAACGCACGATTTCCTTTAAGGATGACG
GCACGTACAAAACGCGTGCGGAAGTGAAATTTGAAGGCGATACCCTGGTAAACCGCATTGAGCTGAAAGG
CATTGACTTTAAAGAAGACGGCAATATCCTGGGCCATAAGCTGGAATACAATTTTAACAGCCACAATGTT
TACATCACCGCCGATAAACAAAAAAATGGCATTAAAGCGAATTTTAAAATTCGCCACAACGTGGAGGATG
GCAGCGTGCAGCTGGCTGATCACTACCAGCAAAACACTCCAATCGGTGATGGTCCTGTTCTGCTGCCAGA
CAATCACTATCTGAGCTACCAAAGCGTTCTGTCTAAAGATCCGAACGAGAAACGCGATCATATGGTTCTG
CTGGAGTTCGTAACCGCAGCGGGCATCACGCATGGTATGGATGAACTGTACAAATGATGAAGCTTCCCCT
ACGTGCTGCTGAAGTTGCCCGCAACAGAGAGTGGAACCAACCGGTGATACCACGATACTATGACTGAGAG
TCAACGCCATGAGCGGCCTCATTTCTTATTCTGAGTTACAACAGTCCGCACCGCTGTCTCACACTGGCTC
ACCTTCGGGTGGGCCTTTCTGCGTTTATATACTAGAGAGAGAATATAAAAAGCCAGATTATTAATCCGGC
TTTTTTATTATTTCCTAGCTAGCCGGGGAAATGTGCGCGGAACCCCTATTTGTTTATTTTTCTAAATACA
TTCAAATATGTATCCGCTCATGAATTAATTCTTAGAAAAACTCATCGAGCATCAAATGAAACTGCAATTT
ATTCATATCAGGATTATCAATACCATATTTTTGAAAAAGCCGTTTCTGTAATGAAGGAGAAAACTCACCG
AGGCAGTTCCATAGGATGGCAAGATCCTGGTATCGGTCTGCGATTCCGACTCGTCCAACATCAATACAAC
CTATTAATTTCCCCTCGTCAAAAATAAGGTTATCAAGTGAGAAATCACCATGAGTGACGACTGAATCCGG
TGAGAATGGCAAAAGTTTATGCATTTCTTTCCAGACTTGTTCAACAGGCCAGCCATTACGCTCGTCATCA
AAATCACTCGCATCAACCAAACCGTTATTCATTCGTGATTGCGCCTGAGCGAGACGAAATACGCGATCGC
TGTTAAAAGGACAATTACAAACAGGAATCGAATGCAACCGGCGCAGGAACACTGCCAGCGCATCAACAAT
ATTTTCACCTGAATCAGGATATTCTTCTAATACCTGGAATGCTGTTTTCCCGGGGATCGCAGTGGTGAGT
AACCATGCATCATCAGGAGTACGGATAAAATGCTTGATGGTCGGAAGAGGCATAAATTCCGTCAGCCAGT
TTAGTCTGACCATCTCATCTGTAACATCATTGGCAACGCTACCTTTGCCATGTTTCAGAAACAACTCTGG
CGCATCGGGCTTCCCATACAATCGATAGATTGTCGCACCTGATTGCCCGACATTATCGCGAGCCCATTTA
TACCCATATAAATCAGCATCCATGTTGGAATTTAATCGCGGCCTAGAGCAAGACGTTTCCCGTTGAATAT
GGCTCATAACACCCCTTGTATTACTGTTTATGTAAGCAGACAGTTTTATTGTTCATGACCAAAATCCCTT
AACGTGAGTTTTCGTTCCACTGAGCGTCAGACCCCGTAGAAAAGATCAAAGGATCTTCTTGAGATCCTTT
TTTTCTGCGCGTAATCTGCTGCTTGCAAACAAAAAAACCACCGCTACCAGCGGTGGTTTGTTTGCCGGAT
CAAGAGCTACCAACTCTTTTTCCGAAGGTAACTGGCTTCAGCAGAGCGCAGATACCAAATACTGTCCTTC
TAGTGTAGCCGTAGTTAGGCCACCACTTCAAGAACTCTGTAGCACCGCCTACATACCTCGCTCTGCTAAT
CCTGTTACCAGTGGCTGCTGCCAGTGGCGATAAGTCGTGTCTTACCGGGTTGGACTCAAGACGATAGTTA
CCGGATAAGGCGCAGCGGTCGGGCTGAACGGGGGGTTCGTGCACACAGCCCAGCTTGGAGCGAACGACCT
ACACCGAACTGAGATACCTACAGCGTGAGCTATGAGAAAGCGCCACGCTTCCCGAAGGGAGAAAGGCGGA
CAGGTATCCGGTAAGCGGCAGGGTCGGAACAGGAGAGCGCACGAGGGAGCTTCCAGGGGGAAACGCCTGG
TATCTTTATAGTCCTGTCGGGTTTCGCCACCTCTGACTTGAGCGTCGATTTTTGTGATGCTCGTCAGGGG
GGCGGAGCCTATGGAAAAACGCCAGCAACGCGGCCTTTTTACGGTTCCTGGCCTTTTGCTGGCCTTTTGC
TCACATGTTCTTTCCTGCGTTATCCCCTGATTCTGTGGATAACCGTATTACCGCCTTTGAGTGAGCTGAT
ACCGCTCGCCGCAGCCGAACGACCGAGCGCAGCGAGTCAGTGAGCGAGGAAGCGGAAGAGCGCCTGATGC
GGTATTTTCTCCTTACGCATCTGTGCGGTATTTCACACCGCATATATGGTGCACTCTCAGTACAATCTGC
TCTGATGCCGCATAGTTAAGCCAGTATACACTCCGCTATCGCTACGTGACTGGGTCATGGCTGCGCCCCG
ACACCCGCCAACACCCGCTGACGCGCCCTGACGGGCTTGTCTGCTCCCGGCATCCGCTTACAGACAAGCT
GTGACCGTCTCCGGGAGCTGCATGTGTCAGAGGTTTTCACCGTCATCACCGAAACGCGCGAGGCAGCTGC
GGTAAAGCTCATCAGCGTGGTCGTGAAGCGATTCACAGATGTCTGCCTGTTCATCCGCGTCCAGCTCGTT
GAGTTTCTCCAGAAGCGTTAATGTCTGGCTTCTGATAAAGCGGGCCATGTTAAGGGCGGTTTTTTCCTGT
TTGGTCACTGATGCCTCCGTGTAAGGGGGATTTCTGTTCATGGGGGTAATGATACCGATGAAACGAGAGA
GGATGCTCACGATACGGGTTACTGATGATGAACATGCCCGGTTACTGGAACGTTGTGAGGGTAAACAACT
GGCGGTATGGATGCGGCGGGACCAGAGCTC
