>Addgene plasmid #104868 | CH42: Para_lac_bD | depositor partial sequence | sequence record 222904 | Hybrid Promoter: P:ara_lac_bD
TGTCGACATAGCATTTTTATCCATAAGATTAGCGGATCCTACCTCTGACATTGTGAGCGGATAACAAGAT
AATTTCTTCATGCATGC
